>Addgene plasmid #247588 | pPOTv6-g418-3HA::FRB::3HA | addgene full sequence | sequence record 495170 | Addgene NGS Result
TTGAGATCCTTTTTTTCTGCGCGTAATCTGCTGCTTGCAAACAAAAAAACCACCGCTACCAGCGGTGGTT
TGTTTGCCGGATCAAGAGCTACCAACTCTTTTTCCGAAGGTAACTGGCTTCAGCAGAGCGCAGATACCAA
ATACTGTTCTTCTAGTGTAGCCGTAGTTAGGCCACCACTTCAAGAACTCTGTAGCACCGCCTACATACCT
CGCTCTGCTAATCCTGTTACCAGTGGCTGCTGCCAGTGGCGATAAGTCGTGTCTTACCGGGTTGGACTCA
AGACGATAGTTACCGGATAAGGCGCAGCGGTCGGGCTGAACGGGGGGTTCGTGCACACAGCCCAGCTTGG
AGCGAACGACCTACACCGAACTGAGATACCTACAGCGTGAGCTATGAGAAAGCGCCACGCTTCCCGAAGG
GAGAAAGGCGGACAGGTATCCGGTAAGCGGCAGGGTCGGAACAGGAGAGCGCACGAGGGAGCTTCCAGGG
GGAAACGCCTGGTATCTTTATAGTCCTGTCGGGTTTCGCCACCTCTGACTTGAGCGTCGATTTTTGTGAT
GCTCGTCAGGGGGGCGGAGCCTATGGAAAAACGCCAGCAACGCGGCCTTTTTACGGTTCCTGGCCTTTTG
CTGGCCTTTTGCTCACATGTTCTTTCCTGCGTTATCCCCTGATTCTGTGGATAACCGTATTACCGCCTTT
GAGTGAGCTGATACCGCTCGCCGCAGCCGAACGACCGAGCGCAGCGAGTCAGTGAGCGAGGAAGCGGAAG
AGCGCCCAATACGCAAACCGCCTCTCCCCGCGCGTTGGCCGATTCATTAATGCAGCTGGCACGACAGGTT
TCCCGACTGGAAAGCGGGCAGTGAGCGCAACGCAATTAATGTGAGTTAGCTCACTCATTAGGCACCCCAG
GCTTTACACTTTATGCTTCCGGCTCGTATGTTGTGTGGAATTGTGAGCGGATAACAATTTCACACAGGAA
ACAGCTATGACCATGATTACGCCAAGCTATTTAGGTGACACTATAGAATACTCAAGCTATGCATCCAATT
TGAGAGACCTGTGCGGGGCTCGAATCCCCCCATTTTCTTCTTTTACATCATCCCCCCTTCCTAACCAACC
TGCAGGCGCACCTCCCTGCTGTGCCATCAGATTACTCCGGGAACCTTTCCACGGAAAAGACACGAGACAA
GGGAAAAGCCAACTAAATGGGCACTCGAGTCAGAAGAACTCGTCAAGAAGGCGATAGAAGGCGATGCGCT
GCGAATCGGGAGCGGCGATACCGTAAAGCACGAGGAAGCGGTCAGCCCATTCGCCGCCAAGCTCTTCAGC
AATATCACGGGTAGCCAACGCTATGTCCTGATAGCGGTCCGCCACACCCAGCCGGCCACAGTCGATGAAT
CCAGAAAAGCGGCCATTTTCCACCATGATATTCGGCAAGCAGGCATCGCCGTGGGTCACGACGAGATCCT
CGCCGTCGGGCATGCGCGCCTTGAGCCTGGCGAACAGTTCGGCTGGCGCGAGCCCCTGATGCTCTTCGTC
CAGATCATCCTGATCGACAAGACCGGCTTCCATCCGAGTACGTGCTCGCTCGATGCGATGTTTCGCTTGG
TGGTCGAATGGGCAGGTAGCCGGATCAAGCGTATGCAGCCGCCGCATTGCATCAGCCATGATGGATACTT
TCTCGGCAGGAGCAAGGTGAGATGACAGGAGATCCTGCCCCGGCACTTCGCCCAATAGCAGCCAGTCCCT
TCCCGCTTCAGTGACAACGTCGAGCACAGCTGCGCAAGGAACGCCCGTCGTGGCCAGCCACGATAGCCGC
GCTGCCTCGTCCTGCAGTTCATTCAGGGCACCGGACAGGTCGGTCTTGACAAAAAGAACCGGGCGCCCCT
GCGCTGACAGCCGGAACACGGCGGCATCAGAGCAGCCGATTGTCTGTTGTGCCCAGTCATAGCCGAATAG
CCTCTCCACCCAAGCGGCCGGAGAACCTGCGTGCAATCCATCTTGTTCAATCATGCTAGCTGATGCTTTA
TTGCTTTCTCTTAAATTTGGGATAACCGTAGTTTATGCGGCAGTAGTTTGACACCTTTTCGAGGGGGAAA
GAGACAAAAAAGGAGAAGACAAGGATTAAAGGGTGCACCCAAAGGAGGAAACACACGGTTGGTGTGCAGT
GATGAATATCAAGTTGCACAACAGTGCAGACTCAAAACGGCACTAATGAACCAGATGTCAGACATGCAGC
TACGATCTACACAAACAGTGACTCTCTAATGCCGAAGGATAGGCACCGCAGTGCACGTACACAGCGGCAT
AGATTGAAATACTACATAAAGGTTATACATTGATTATAATGAAAGACATTTAAGCGCAGCGGAGCTCTTA
ACTACCCGATCCTGATCCAGATCCTGATCCCGCGTAGTCAGGGACATCATACGGGTAACTGCCGGCGTAG
TCCGGTACATCATATGGATATGATCCCGCATAATCCGGAACATCGTAGGGGTAGGATCCCTTGCTGATTC
GACGAAACACATGGTAATAGAGGTCCCAAGCCTGCAGGAGATCCTTAACGTTCCCAGACTTCATGTATTT
TCTACACCACTCTTGTGCTTCCATTAGGTCGCGCCCGTAAGCCTGGTTGAAGCTCGTCTCCTTCAACGTC
TGTGGACCACGCTCCATCATAGCGTGGAGCGGCTCCAACACTTCAAACATACCCTTCACGTTGCGCTCAC
CGAAATATAGTCGGGACGCTTCTTCCAATCCCTCGTGCCACATCTCGTGCCAGAGTATAAGCTTAGCATA
ATCGGGTACGTCGTAAGGATACGAACCTGCATAATCTGGAACGTCATAAGGGTACGAACCTGCGTAATCT
GGAACGTCGTATGGGTAAGAACCGGAACCGGAACCACTACCAGAACCCATAGGTACCCGTTGCAGTTGAG
TTTCTGTTTTCGGGCTTGTTGGTATACTTGTTTGATTAATGTGGCTGATAGCTAAGCTATCGCAAATATT
TGTACAAGACATGAGGGGGCAAAAAAATAAGCCAAGTGTATTTGTTAGGCTTCCGTGCCTGTTAGAGAAA
TATGTAAGGAAACGCCTGCGCTACACAGCTTGAGCAACGCGTGGGGCTCGAATCCCCCCATTTTCTTCTT
TTACATCATCCCCCCTTCCTAACCAACCTGCAGGCGCACCTCCCTGCTGTGCCATCAGATTACTCCGGGA
ACCTTTCCACGGAAAAGACACGAGACAAGGGAAAGGCCAACTAAATGGGCACCATGGTCAGAAGAACTCG
TCAAGAAGGCGATAGAAGGCGATGCGCTGCGAATCGGGAGCGGCGATACCGTAAAGCACGAGGAAGCGGT
CAGCCCATTCGCCGCCAAGCTCTTCAGCAATATCACGGGTAGCCAACGCTATGTCCTGATAGCGGTCCGC
CACACCCAGCCGGCCACAGTCGATGAATCCAGAAAAGCGGCCATTTTCCACCATGATATTCGGCAAGCAG
GCATCGCCGTGGGTCACGACGAGATCCTCGCCGTCGGGCATGCGCGCCTTGAGCCTGGCGAACAGTTCGG
CTGGCGCGAGCCCCTGATGCTCTTCGTCCAGATCATCCTGATCGACAAGACCGGCTTCCATCCGAGTACG
TGCTCGCTCGATGCGATGTTTCGCTTGGTGGTCGAATGGGCAGGTAGCCGGATCAAGCGTATGCAGCCGC
CGCATTGCATCAGCCATGATGGATACTTTCTCGGCAGGAGCAAGGTGAGATGACAGGAGATCCTGCCCCG
GCACTTCGCCCAATAGCAGCCAGTCCCTTCCCGCTTCAGTGACAACGTCGAGCACAGCTGCGCAAGGAAC
GCCCGTCGTGGCCAGCCACGATAGCCGCGCTGCCTCGTCCTGCAGTTCATTCAGGGCACCGGACAGGTCG
GTCTTGACAAAAAGAACCGGGCGCCCCTGCGCTGACAGCCGGAACACGGCGGCATCAGAGCAGCCGATTG
TCTGTTGTGCCCAGTCATAGCCGAATAGCCTCTCCACCCAAGCGGCCGGAGAACCTGCGTGCAATCCATC
TTGTTCAATCATGAATTCCACTAGAGCTTATTTTATGGCAGCAACGAGACCTTACGTAAAGCAAAACTAA
ATAAGAGCGGAGACTGCAATGCAGAGTAAAAAAAAAAAAAACATGAATTTCAGAAGACCTTGCTGTGCCC
CTAGCTTGCAGCAGGTCTGCATTATACGGGCCCAATTCGCCCTATAGTGAGTCGTATTACAATTCACTGG
CCGTCGTTTTACAACGTCGTGACTGGGAAAACCCTGGCGTTACCCAACTTAATCGCCTTGCAGCACATCC
CCCTTTCGCCAGCTGGCGTAATAGCGAAGAGGCCCGCACCGATCGCCCTTCCCAACAGTTGCGCAGCCTG
AATGGCGAATGGACGCGCCCTGTAGCGGCGCATTAAGT
[98 nt withheld, positions 4449-4546]
C
[91 nt withheld, positions 4548-4638]
A
[49 nt withheld, positions 4640-4688]
CCTTTGACGTTGGAGTCCACGTTCTTT
[37 nt withheld, positions 4716-4752]
ACCCTATCTCGGTCTATTCTTTTGATTTATAAGGGATTTTGCCGATTTCGGCCTATTGGTTAAAAAATGA
GCTGATTTAACAAAAATTTAACGCGAATTTTAACAAAATATTAACGCTTACAATTTCCTGATGCGGTATT
TTCTCCTTACGCATCTGTGCGGTATTTCACACCGCATCAGGTGGCACTTTTCGGGGAAATGTGCGCGGAA
CCCCTATTTGTTTATTTTTCTAAATACATTCAAATATGTATCCGCTCATGAGACAATAACCCTGATAAAT
GCTTCAATAATATTGAAAAAGGAAGAGTATGAGTATTCAACATTTCCGTGTCGCCCTTATTCCCTTTTTT
GCGGCATTTTGCCTTCCTGTTTTTGCTCACCCAGAAACGCTGGTGAAAGTAAAAGATGCTGAAGATCAGT
TGGGTGCACGAGTGGGTTACATCGAACTGGATCTCAACAGCGGTAAGATCCTTGAGAGTTTTCGCCCCGA
AGAACGTTTTCCAATGATGAGCACTTTTAAAGTTCTGCTATGTGGCGCGGTATTATCCCGTATTGACGCC
GGGCAAGAGCAACTCGGTCGCCGCATACACTATTCTCAGAATGACTTGGTTGAGTACTCACCAGTCACAG
AAAAGCATCTTACGGATGGCATGACAGTAAGAGAATTATGCAGTGCTGCCATAACCATGAGTGATAACAC
TGCGGCCAACTTACTTCTGACAACGATCGGAGGACCGAAGGAGCTAACCGCTTTTTTGCACAACATGGGG
GATCATGTAACTCGCCTTGATCGTTGGGAACCGGAGCTGAATGAAGCCATACCAAACGACGAGCGTGACA
CCACGATGCCTGTAGCAATGGCAACAACGTTGCGCAAACTATTAACTGGCGAACTACTTACTCTAGCTTC
CCGGCAACAATTAATAGACTGGATGGAGGCGGATAAAGTTGCAGGACCACTTCTGCGCTCGGCCCTTCCG
GCTGGCTGGTTTATTGCTGATAAATCTGGAGCCGGTGAGCGTGGGTCTCGCGGTATCATTGCAGCACTGG
GGCCAGATGGTAAGCCCTCCCGTATCGTAATTATCTACACGACGGGGAGTCAGGCAACTATGGATGAACG
AAATAGACAGATCGCTGAGATAGGTGCCTCACTGATTAAGCATTGGTAACTGTCAGACCAAGTTTACTCA
TATATACTTTAGATTGATTTAAAACTTCATTTTTAATTTAAAAGGATCTAGGTGAAGATCCTTTTTGATA
ATCTCATGACCAAAATCCCTTAACGTGAGTTTTCGTTCCACTGAGCGTCAGACCCCGTAGAAAAGATCAA
AGGATCTTC
Features (pLannotate 1.2.2; 17 found; start..end, strand, type, name):
      1..589     +  rep_origin     ori: high-copy-number ColE1/pMB1/pBR322/pUC origin of replication
    772..864     +  CDS            lacI (fragment): lac repressor; lacI; The lac repressor binds to the lac operator to inhibit transcription in E. coli. This inhibition can be relieved by adding lactose or isopropyl-β-D-thiogalactopyranoside (IPTG).
    877..898     +  protein_bind   CAP binding site: CAP binding activates transcription in the presence of cAMP. E. coli catabolite activator protein
    913..943     +  promoter       lac promoter: promoter for the E. coli lac operon
    951..967     +  protein_bind   lac operator: The lac repressor binds to the lac operator to inhibit transcription in E. coli. This inhibition can be relieved by adding lactose or isopropyl-β-D-thiogalactopyranoside (IPTG). lac repressor encoded by lacI
   1009..1027    +  promoter       SP6 promoter: promoter for bacteriophage SP6 RNA polymerase
   1223..2014    -  CDS            neo: KKA2_KLEPN - Also known as kan, nptII. Experimental evidence at protein level: Swiss-Prot protein existence level 1. Resistance to kanamycin, neomycin, paromomycin, ribostamycin, butirosin and gentamicin B. From Klebsiella pneumoniae.
   2510..2788    -  CDS            MTOR (fragment): MTOR_HUMAN - Also known as FRAP, FRAP1, FRAP2, RAFT1, RAPT1. Experimental evidence at protein level: Swiss-Prot protein existence level 1. Serine/threonine protein kinase which is a central regulator of cellular metabolism, growth and survival in response to hormones, growth factors, nutrients, energy and stress signals (PubMed:12087098, PubMed:12150925, PubMed:12150926, PubMed:12231510, PubMed:12718876, PubMed:14651849, PubMed:15268862, PubMed:15467718, PubMed:15545625, PubMed:15718470, PubMed:18497260, PubMed:18762023, PubMed:18925875, PubMed:20516213, PubMed:20537536, PubMed:21659604, PubMe
   2832..2848    -  CDS            3xHA (fragment): three tandem HA epitope tags
   2862..2887    -  CDS            HA (fragment): HA (human influenza hemagglutinin) epitope tag
   3281..4072    -  CDS            neo: KKA2_KLEPN - Also known as kan, nptII. Experimental evidence at protein level: Swiss-Prot protein existence level 1. Resistance to kanamycin, neomycin, paromomycin, ribostamycin, butirosin and gentamicin B. From Klebsiella pneumoniae.
   4241..4259    -  promoter       T7 promoter: promoter for bacteriophage T7 RNA polymerase
   4262..4419    +  CDS            lacZα (fragment): LacZα fragment of β-galactosidase; lacZ fragment
   4423..4878    +  rep_origin     f1 ori (sequence partly withheld): f1 bacteriophage origin of replication; arrow indicates direction of (+) strand synthesis
   4879..4929    -  misc_feature   bom (fragment): basis of mobility region from pBR322
   4956..5060    +  promoter       AmpR promoter: bla
   5061..5921    +  CDS            AmpR: β-lactamase; bla; confers resistance to ampicillin, carbenicillin, and related antibiotics
