[The description below was written by a language model from this plasmid's Addgene catalogue record and pLannotate feature annotations shown in this document.]
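Description:
pPOTv6-g418-3HA::FRB::3HA is a "PCR only tagging" (pPOT) template plasmid for endogenous gene tagging in Trypanosoma brucei. It is not expressed as a plasmid in the parasite. Instead it serves as a PCR template: the usual pPOT approach is to amplify the tag and drug-marker module with long primers carrying homology to the target locus, then transfect the product so that it integrates by homologous recombination and fuses the tag to the gene at its native locus. The catalogue accordingly lists the promoter as "read through", meaning that expression depends on transcription of the surrounding chromosomal locus rather than a dedicated promoter. In E. coli the 6,091 nt plasmid is maintained at high copy through a ColE1/pUC-type origin and selected with ampicillin via the AmpR (β-lactamase) gene. The backbone also carries standard cloning-vector remnants, including an f1 origin, lac promoter/operator, a lacZα fragment, and flanking SP6 and T7 promoters.

The payload is a composite tag in which an FRB domain, annotated as a fragment of human MTOR, is named as being flanked on both sides by triple HA epitopes. The feature table picks up HA fragments on only one side of the FRB, although the construct name implies both. HA allows detection or purification of the tagged protein, while FRB is the rapamycin-binding domain commonly used for chemically induced dimerisation with FKBP, for example in relocalisation or knock-sideways experiments; the record itself does not specify this application. Two copies of the neo (nptII) gene, conferring G418 resistance, lie on either side of the tag. This arrangement is consistent with a design in which tag plus marker can be amplified for either N- or C-terminal tagging. The trypanosome intergenic processing sequences that would be expected between these elements are not annotated. The tag was cloned between retained HindIII and BamHI sites, which would allow it to be exchanged.
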