Addgene plasmid #247588: pPOTv6-g418-3HA::FRB::3HA
Purpose: Trypanosoma brucei PCR only tagging (pPOT) vector for endogenous gene tagging
Depositing lab: Samuel Dean. Depositing organization: University of Warwick. Publication: A comprehensive toolkit for protein localization and functional analysis in trypanosomatids. Paterou A, Saez Conde J, Tyc J, Sunter JD, Vaughan S, Gull K, Dean S. Open Biol. 2025 Apr;15(4):240361. doi: 10.1098/rsob.240361. Epub 2025 Apr 2. PubMed 40169015.
Backbone
  Vector backbone: pPOT
  Vector type: Unspecified
Growth in bacteria
  Bacterial resistance: Ampicillin, 100 μg/mL
  Growth temperature: 37°C
  Growth strain: NEB Stable
  Copy number: High Copy
Gene/Insert
  Gene/Insert name: 3xHA
  Species: Synthetic
  Promoter: read through
  Cloning method: Restriction Enzyme; 5′ cloning site HindIII (not destroyed); 3′ cloning site BamHI (not destroyed)
  Sequencing primers: 5′ cTATGGGTTCTGGTAGTG; 3′ cTTAACTACCCGATCCTG
Terms and licenses: Academic/Nonprofit Terms; Industry Terms: Not Available to Industry
How to cite: pPOTv6-g418-3HA::FRB::3HA was a gift from Samuel Dean (Addgene plasmid # 247588 ; http://n2t.net/addgene:247588 ; RRID:Addgene_247588)
